Addgene plasmid #193113: GB3269
Purpose: Random sequence R2 of 1240 bp for A1 distal promoter position.
Depositing lab: Diego Orzaez. Depositing organization: Instituto de Biologia Molecular y Celular de Plantas. Publication: GB_SynP: A Modular dCas9-Regulated Synthetic Promoter Collection for Fine-Tuned Recombinant Gene Expression in Plants. Moreno-Gimenez E, Selma S, Calvache C, Orzaez D. ACS Synth Biol. 2022 Sep 16;11(9):3037-3048. doi: 10.1021/acssynbio.2c00238. Epub 2022 Aug 31. PubMed 36044643.
Backbone
  Vector backbone: pUPD2
  Vector type: Synthetic Biology
Growth in bacteria
  Bacterial resistance: Chloramphenicol, 25 μg/mL
  Growth temperature: 37°C
  Growth strain: DH5alpha
  Copy number: High Copy
Gene/Insert
  Gene/Insert name: GB_SynP (A1) Random Sequence R2
  Species: Synthetic
  Cloning method: Restriction Enzyme; 5′ cloning site unknown (unknown if destroyed)
Terms and licenses: Academic/Nonprofit Terms; Industry Terms: Not Available to Industry
How to cite: GB3269 was a gift from Diego Orzaez (Addgene plasmid # 193113 ; http://n2t.net/addgene:193113 ; RRID:Addgene_193113)
