[The description below was written by a language model from this plasmid's Addgene catalogue record and pLannotate feature annotations shown in this document.]
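Description:
GB3269 is a GoldenBraid-style level 0 part plasmid built on the pUPD2 domestication backbone and belonging to the GB_SynP collection, a modular set of dCas9-regulated synthetic promoter parts for tuning recombinant gene expression in plants. It is a bacterial storage and assembly vector rather than an expression construct. It replicates in E. coli from a high-copy ColE1/pUC-type origin and is selected with chloramphenicol through a cat (chloramphenicol acetyltransferase) gene driven by its native cat promoter and followed by the lambda t0 terminator.

The payload is "Random Sequence R2", a synthetic 1240 bp stretch of random DNA intended to occupy the A1 (distal promoter) position in the modular promoter assembly scheme. As a random sequence, it presumably acts as a neutral filler for the upstream promoter region rather than contributing defined regulatory motifs, although the record does not describe its behaviour in detail. The automated annotation of the 3,348 nt sequence finds no features within the insert itself, which is consistent with a non-natural sequence. The unannotated region lies between a BioBrick prefix and a BioBrick suffix, and these are flanked by bacterial transcription terminators (a putative terminator on one side and the his operon terminator on the other) that insulate the cloning site from backbone transcription. The restriction sites used for cloning and part release are not stated in the record. The plasmid is typically used as a donor part, combined with other GB_SynP promoter elements to assemble complete synthetic promoters for plant expression.
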