Features (pLannotate 1.2.2; 8 found; start..end, strand, type, name):
     14..33      +  misc_feature   BioBrick suffix: universal suffix for all parts
     34..91      +  terminator     his operon terminator: This putative transcriptin terminator from the E. coli his operon has a 2-bp deletion introduced during synthesis. Its efficiency has not been determined.
    286..874     -  rep_origin     ori: high-copy-number ColE1/pMB1/pBR322/pUC origin of replication
   1057..1151    -  terminator     lambda t0 terminator: transcription terminator from phage lambda
   1175..1831    -  CDS            cat: CAT_ECOLX - Experimental evidence at protein level: Swiss-Prot protein existence level 1. This enzyme is an effector of chloramphenicol resistance in bacteria. From Escherichia coli. This protein is used as a marker in many commonly used cloning vectors, such as pACYC184.
   1832..1929    -  promoter       cat promoter: promoter of the E. coli cat gene encoding chloramphenicol acetyltransferase
   2015..2058    -  terminator     bacterial terminator: putative bacterial transcription terminator
   2061..2082    +  misc_feature   BioBrick prefix: BioBrick prefix for parts that do not start with "ATG"
>Addgene plasmid #193113 | GB3269 | addgene full sequence | sequence record 380448 | Addgene NGS Result
ACCACTCATCGCGACTAGTAGCGGCCGCTGCAGTCCGGCAAAAAAGGGCAAGGTGTCACCACCCTGCCCT
TTTTCTTTAAAACCGAAAAGATTACTTCGCGTTATGCAGGCTTCCTCGCTCACTGACTCGCTGCGCTCGG
TCGTTCGGCTGCGGCGAGCGGTATCAGCTCACTCAAAGGCGGTAATACGGTTATCCACAGAATCAGGGGA
TAACGCAGGAAAGAACATGTGAGCAAAAGGCCAGCAAAAGGCCAGGAACCGTAAAAAGGCCGCGTTGCTG
GCGTTTTTCCACAGGCTCCGCCCCCCTGACGAGCATCACAAAAATCGACGCTCAAGTCAGAGGTGGCGAA
ACCCGACAGGACTATAAAGATACCAGGCGTTTCCCCCTGGAAGCTCCCTCGTGCGCTCTCCTGTTCCGAC
CCTGCCGCTTACCGGATACCTGTCCGCCTTTCTCCCTTCGGGAAGCGTGGCGCTTTCTCATAGCTCACGC
TGTAGGTATCTCAGTTCGGTGTAGGTCGTTCGCTCCAAGCTGGGCTGTGTGCACGAACCCCCCGTTCAGC
CCGACCGCTGCGCCTTATCCGGTAACTATCGTCTTGAGTCCAACCCGGTAAGACACGACTTATCGCCACT
GGCAGCAGCCACTGGTAACAGGATTAGCAGAGCGAGGTATGTAGGCGGTGCTACAGAGTTCTTGAAGTGG
TGGCCTAACTACGGCTACACTAGAAGAACAGTATTTGGTATCTGCGCTCTGCTGAAGCCAGTTACCTTCG
GAAAAAGAGTTGGTAGCTCTTGATCCGGCAAACAAACCACCGCTGGTAGCGGTGGTTTTTTTGTTTGCAA
GCAGCAGATTACGCGCAGAAAAAAAGGATCTCAAGAAGATCCTTTGATCTTTTCTACGGGGTCTGACGCT
CAGTGGAACGAAAACTCACGTTAAGGGATTTTGGTCATGAGATTATCAAAAAGGATCTTCACCTAGATCC
TTTTAAATTAAAAATGAAGTTTTAAATCAATCTAAAGTATATATGAGTAAACTTGGTCTGACAGCTCGAG
GCTTGGATTCTCACCAATAAAAAACGCCCGGCGGCAACCGAGCGTTCTGAACAAATCCAGATGGAGTTCT
GAGGTCATTACTGGATCTATCAACAGGAGTCCAAGCGAGCTCGATATCAAATTACGCCCCGCCCTGCCAC
TCGTCGCAGTACTGTTGTAATTCATTAAGCATTCTGCCGACATGGAAGCCATCACAAACGGCATGATGAA
CCTGAATCGCCAGCGGCATCAGCACCTTGTCGCCTTGCGTATAATATTTGCCCATGGTGAAAACGGGGGC
GAAGAAGTTGTCCATATTGGCCACGTTTAAATCAAAACTGGTGAAACTCACCCAGGGATTGGCTGATACG
AAAAACATATTCTCAATAAACCCTTTAGGGAAATAGGCCAGGTTTTCACCGTAACACGCCACATCTTGCG
AATATATGTGTAGAAACTGCCGGAAATCGTCGTGGTATTCACTCCAGAGTGATGAAAACGTTTCAGTTTG
CTCATGGAAAACGGTGTAACAAGGGTGAACACTATCCCATATCACCAGCTCACCGTCTTTCATTGCCATA
CGAAATTCCGGATGAGCATTCATCAGGCGGGCAAGAATGTGAATAAAGGCCGGATAAAACTTGTGCTTAT
TTTTCTTTACGGTCTTTAAAAAGGCCGTAATATCCAGCTGAACGGTCTGGTTATAGGTACATTGAGCAAC
TGACTGAAATGCCTCAAAATGTTCTTTACGATGCCATTGGGATATATCAACGGTGGTATATCCAGTGATT
TTTTTCTCCATTTTAGCTTCCTTAGCTCCTGAAAATCTCGATAACTCAAAAAATACGCCCGGTAGTGATC
TTATTTCATTATGGTGAAAGTTGGAACCTCTTACGTGCCCGATCAACTCGAGTGCCACCTGACGTCTAAG
AAACCATTATTATCATGACATTAACCTATAAAAATAGGCGTATCACGAGGCAGAATTTCAGATAAAAAAA
ATCCTTAGCTTTCGCTAAGGATGATTTCTGGAATTCGCGGCCGCTTCTAGAGCGATGAGTGGTCTCGGGA
GCTAACTGAGATACTACCATAGATGACTACCCATCCCTCTAGGCCTTAGATAACCGGATACAGTGACTTT
GATAGGTTTGTGGGGTACAGCTATGACTTGCATAGCTGCGTATGGAGGAAGGAACTTTTGCGTGTTAGTA
TGTTGACCCGTGTATTACGCATGCGGGTAGATCATGTGGGTAGAGACATCCAGGTCAAGTTCTCGACCTT
CTCGTGGGAGGTGATCCAGTTCACTATAGGACCATTCCATTCGAGCATGGCACTAAGTACGCCGTCCCCA
TTCTGGTAATCATCATCCCTATCAGGGTTTGGAGTGAGTGGTGACGGTTATTCCCCAGGAATGGACTTCT
TATTCACAGTCGGTCACATTGGGCTACTCCTTGGGTCTTCCGCTTGGCCCGGTCTGTTGGGCCGCCATTG
CGTGAGTTTCGGCCCTGTGCTGCGCTGTGTCGGCGATTCTCATTGGGGCCTCACATCTGGAAACCCCGAC
CTATTTTGACGGCACCATTGGCGGAAGTTGCTGGGCTTGTGCACCGTGAAGTCCTCCGCGGGCCTCCCCC
CTACAAAAGACGATAAGCTCCGGCAAGCAGCATTGATCAACGCAAGGATCGGCGATATTAACAGAGATAC
GGCTGATTACTCTTGTTGGTGTGGTATCGCTAAACTGCGCCGCGGAGCCTTATGGCAAAGTCGTCCGCGA
ACCATTCCGGTAGCGCTTAAGGTCCATAGCACATTCATCGCATCCCGGCGTGCGTTCAATTTGACGACCC
CTTGGCGCAAAGGTGCTGGCCACGTGCTAAATTAAAGCGGCTGCACTGCTGTAAGGTCCGTTACGGAGAG
GGCGGCCTGGGGAGAGCACTAGCCCATCGACCTGTACAGGAACACTCTATATTGTTCTCGGACGGACAGA
TTACTAGAGTGCCGCTTTCAGCCCCCCTGTCGTCGCCGACGTCTGTAATATGGCGTTGTTGTGATTCCAC
TCTATTGAGGCATTAACTGATGCGTAAGGAGATCTGGAATGAACTGGCCTATGTCACTGAAACTGTGCAA
ACACCCAATGTCGTTAGTGTAGGTTCTGACCGATACCTGCTTCGTTGAGAACTCACAATTTTACAACTGG
GGACATAATCCCTACGCCCATCATCTACTCGCGTCCCTGTGGCTCCAGTTCATGTAATGGGAGAGTATCC
TCCACAAGATCTAGTGCTATGGTGGTATAGTAAGCTCGTACTGTGGTAGATGACTGAG
